>Addgene plasmid #20677 | pHJ322 | addgene full sequence | sequence record 301926 | Addgene NGS Result
GTGATGCGGTTTTGGCAGTACATCAATGGGCGTGGATAGCGGTTTGACTCACGGGGATTTCCAAGTCTCC
ACCCCATTGACGTCAATGGGAGTTTGTTTTGGCACCAAAATCAACGGGACTTTCCAAAATGTCGTAACAA
CTCCGCCCCATTGACGCAAATGGGCGGTAGGCGTGTACGGTGGGAGGTCTATATAAGCAGAGCTGGTTTA
GTGAACCGTCAGATCCGCTAGCGCTACCGGACTCAGATCTCGAGCTCAAGCTTCGAATTCATGCCCAAAA
CGATCAGTGTGCGTGTGACCACCATGGATGCAGAGCTGGAGTTTGCCATCCAGCCCAACACCACCGGGAA
GCAGCTATTTGACCAGGTGGTGAAAACTATTGGCTTGAGGGAAGTTTGGTTCTTTGGTCTGCAGTACCAG
GACACTAAAGGTTTCTCCACCTGGCTGAAACTCAATAAGAAGGTGACTGCCCAGGATGTGCGGAAGGAAA
GCCCCCTGCTCTTTAAGTTCCGTGCCAAGTTCTACCCTGAGGATGTGTCCGAGGAATTGATTCAGGACAT
CACTCAGCGCCTGTTCTTTCTGCAAGTGAAAGAGGGCATTCTCAATGATGATATTTACTGCCCGCCTGAG
ACCGCTGTGCTGCTGGCCTCGTATGCTGTCCAGTCTAAGTATGGCGACTTCAATAAGGAAGTGCATAAGT
CTGGCTACCTGGCCGGAGACAAGTTGCTCCCGCAGAGAGTCCTGGAACAGCACAAACTCAACAAGGACCA
GTGGGAGGAGCGGATCCAGGTGTGGCATGAGGAACACCGTGGCATGCTCAGGGAGGATGCTGTCCTGGAA
TATCTGAAGATTGCTCAAGATCTGGAGATGTATGGTGTGAACTACTTCAGCATCAAGAACAAGAAAGGCT
CAGAGCTGTGGCTGGGGGTGGATGCCCTGGGTCTCAACATCTATGAGCAGAATGACAGACTAACTCCCAA
GATAGGCTTCCCCTGGAGTGAAATCAGGAACATCTCTTTCAATGATAAGAAATTTGTCATCAAGCCCATT
GACAAAAAAGCCCCGGACTTCGTCTTCTATGCTCCCCGGCTGCGGATTAACAAGCGGATCTTGGCCTTGT
GCATGGGGAACCATGAACTATACATGCGCCGTCGCAAGCCTGATACCATTGAGGTGCAGCAGATGAAGGC
ACAGGCCCGGGAGGAGAAGCACCAGAAGCAGATGGAGCGTGCTATGCTGGAAAATGAGAAGAAGAAGCGT
GAAATGGCAGAGAAGGAGAAAGAGAAGATTGAACGGGAGAAGGAGGAGCTGATGGAGAGGCTGAAGCAGA
TCGAGGAACAGACTAAGAAGGCTCAGCAAGAACTGGAAGAACAGACCCGTAGGGCTCTGGAACTTGAGCA
GGAACGGAAGCGTGCCCAGAGCGAGGCTGAAAAGCTGGCCAAGGAGCGTCAAGAAGCTGAAGAGGCCAAG
GAGGCCTTGCTGCAGGCCTCCCGGGACCAGAAAAAGACTCAGGAACAGCTGGCCTTGGAAATGGCAGAGC
TGACAGCTCGAATCTCCCAGCTGGAGATGGCCCGACAGAAGAAGGAGAGTGAGGCTGTGGAGTGGCAGCA
GAAGGCCCAGATGGTACAGGAAGACTTGGAGAAGACCCGTGCTGAGCTGAAGACTGCCATGAGTACACCT
CATGTGGCAGAGCCTGCTGAGAATGAGCAGGATGAGCAGGATGAGAATGGGGCAGAGGCTAGTGCTGACC
TACGGGCTGATGCTATGGCCAAGGACCGCAGTGAGGAGGAACGTACCACTGAGGCAGAGAAGAATGAGCG
TGTGCAGAAGCACCTGAAGGCCCTCACTTCGGAGCTGGCCAATGCCAGAGATGAGTCCAAGAAGACTGCC
AATGACATGATCCATGCTGAGAACATGCGACTGGGCCGAGACAAATACAAGGACCTGCGCCAGATCCGGC
AGGGCAACACCAAGCAGCGCATTGACGAATTTGAGTCTATGCCGTCGACGGTACCGCGGGCCCGGGATCC
ACCGGTCGCCACCATGGTGAGCAAGGGCGAGGAGCTGTTCACCGGGGTGGTGCCCATCCTGGTCGAGCTG
GACGGCGACGTAAACGGCCACAAGTTCAGCGTGTCCGGCGAGGGCGAGGGCGATGCCACCTACGGCAAGC
TGACCCTGAAGTTCATCTGCACCACCGGCAAGCTGCCCGTGCCCTGGCCCACCCTCGTGACCACCCTGAC
CTACGGCGTGCAGTGCTTCAGCCGCTACCCCGACCACATGAAGCAGCACGACTTCTTCAAGTCCGCCATG
CCCGAAGGCTACGTCCAGGAGCGCACCATCTTCTTCAAGGACGACGGCAACTACAAGACCCGCGCCGAGG
TGAAGTTCGAGGGCGACACCCTGGTGAACCGCATCGAGCTGAAGGGCATCGACTTCAAGGAGGACGGCAA
CATCCTGGGGCACAAGCTGGAGTACAACTACAACAGCCACAACGTCTATATCATGGCCGACAAGCAGAAG
AACGGCATCAAGGTGAACTTCAAGATCCGCCACAACATCGAGGACGGCAGCGTGCAGCTCGCCGACCACT
ACCAGCAGAACACCCCCATCGGCGACGGCCCCGTGCTGCTGCCCGACAACCACTACCTGAGCACCCAGTC
CGCCCTGAGCAAAGACCCCAACGAGAAGCGCGATCACATGGTCCTGCTGGAGTTCGTGACCGCCGCCGGG
ATCACTCTCGGCATGGACGAGCTGTACAAGTAAAGCGGCCGCGACTCTAGATCATAATCAGCCATACCAC
ATTTGTAGAGGTTTTACTTGCTTTAAAAAACCTCCCACACCTCCCCCTGAACCTGAAACATAAAATGAAT
GCAATTGTTGTTGTTAACTTGTTTATTGCAGCTTATAATGGTTACAAATAAAGCAATAGCATCACAAATT
TCACAAATAAAGCATTTTTTTCACTGCATTCTAGTTGTGGTTTGTCCAAACTCATCAATGTATCTTAAGG
CGTAAATTGTAAGCGTTAATATTTTGTTAAAATTCGCGTTAAATTTTTGTTAAATCAGCTCATTTTTTAA
CCAATAGGCCGAAATCGGCAAAATCCCTTATAAATCAAAAGAATAGACCGAGATAGGGT
[37 nt withheld, positions 3140-3176]
AAAGAACGTGGACTCCAACGTCAAAGG
[49 nt withheld, positions 3204-3252]
T
[91 nt withheld, positions 3254-3344]
G
[124 nt withheld, positions 3346-3469]
CAGGTGGCACTTTTCGGGGAAATGTGCGCGGAACCCCTATTTGTTTATTTTTCTAAATACATTCAAATAT
GTATCCGCTCATGAGACAATAACCCTGATAAATGCTTCAATAATATTGAAAAAGGAAGAGTCCTGAGGCG
GAAAGAACCAGCTGTGGAATGTGTGTCAGTTAGGGTGTGGAAAGTCCCCAGGCTCCCCAGCAGGCAGAAG
TATGCAAAGCATGCATCTCAATTAGTCAGCAACCAGGTGTGGAAAGTCCCCAGGCTCCCCAGCAGGCAGA
AGTATGCAAAGCATGCATCTCAATTAGTCAGCAACCATAGTCCCGCCCCTAACTCCGCCCATCCCGCCCC
TAACTCCGCCCAGTTCCGCCCATTCTCCGCCCCATGGCTGACTAATTTTTTTTATTTATGCAGAGGCCGA
GGCCGCCTCGGCCTCTGAGCTATTCCAGAAGTAGTGAGGAGGCTTTTTTGGAGGCCTAGGCTTTTGCAAA
GATCGATCAAGAGACAGGATGAGGATCGTTTCGCATGATTGAACAAGATGGATTGCACGCAGGTTCTCCG
GCCGCTTGGGTGGAGAGGCTATTCGGCTATGACTGGGCACAACAGACAATCGGCTGCTCTGATGCCGCCG
TGTTCCGGCTGTCAGCGCAGGGGCGCCCGGTTCTTTTTGTCAAGACCGACCTGTCCGGTGCCCTGAATGA
ACTGCAAGACGAGGCAGCGCGGCTATCGTGGCTGGCCACGACGGGCGTTCCTTGCGCAGCTGTGCTCGAC
GTTGTCACTGAAGCGGGAAGGGACTGGCTGCTATTGGGCGAAGTGCCGGGGCAGGATCTCCTGTCATCTC
ACCTTGCTCCTGCCGAGAAAGTATCCATCATGGCTGATGCAATGCGGCGGCTGCATACGCTTGATCCGGC
TACCTGCCCATTCGACCACCAAGCGAAACATCGCATCGAGCGAGCACGTACTCGGATGGAAGCCGGTCTT
GTCGATCAGGATGATCTGGACGAAGAGCATCAGGGGCTCGCGCCAGCCGAACTGTTCGCCAGGCTCAAGG
CGAGCATGCCCGACGGCGAGGATCTCGTCGTGACCCATGGCGATGCCTGCTTGCCGAATATCATGGTGGA
AAATGGCCGCTTTTCTGGATTCATCGACTGTGGCCGGCTGGGTGTGGCGGACCGCTATCAGGACATAGCG
TTGGCTACCCGTGATATTGCTGAAGAGCTTGGCGGCGAATGGGCTGACCGCTTCCTCGTGCTTTACGGTA
TCGCCGCTCCCGATTCGCAGCGCATCGCCTTCTATCGCCTTCTTGACGAGTTCTTCTGAGCGGGACTCTG
GGGTTCGAAATGACCGACCAAGCGACGCCCAACCTGCCATCACGAGATTTCGATTCCACCGCCGCCTTCT
ATGAAAGGTTGGGCTTCGGAATCGTTTTCCGGGACGCCGGCTGGATGATCCTCCAGCGCGGGGATCTCAT
GCTGGAGTTCTTCGCCCACCCTAGGGGGAGGCTAACTGAAACACGGAAGGAGACAATACCGGAAGGAACC
CGCGCTATGACGGCAATAAAAAGACAGAATAAAACGCACGGTGTTGGGTCGTTTGTTCATAAACGCGGGG
TTCGGTCCCAGGGCTGGCACTCTGTCGATACCCCACCGAGACCCCATTGGGGCCAATACGCCCGCGTTTC
TTCCTTTTCCCCACCCCACCCCCCAAGTTCGGGTGAAGGCCCAGGGCTCGCAGCCAACGTCGGGGCGGCA
GGCCCTGCCATAGCCTCAGGTTACTCATATATACTTTAGATTGATTTAAAACTTCATTTTTAATTTAAAA
GGATCTAGGTGAAGATCCTTTTTGATAATCTCATGACCAAAATCCCTTAACGTGAGTTTTCGTTCCACTG
AGCGTCAGACCCCGTAGAAAAGATCAAAGGATCTTCTTGAGATCCTTTTTTTCTGCGCGTAATCTGCTGC
TTGCAAACAAAAAAACCACCGCTACCAGCGGTGGTTTGTTTGCCGGATCAAGAGCTACCAACTCTTTTTC
CGAAGGTAACTGGCTTCAGCAGAGCGCAGATACCAAATACTGTTCTTCTAGTGTAGCCGTAGTTAGGCCA
CCACTTCAAGAACTCTGTAGCACCGCCTACATACCTCGCTCTGCTAATCCTGTTACCAGTGGCTGCTGCC
AGTGGCGATAAGTCGTGTCTTACCGGGTTGGACTCAAGACGATAGTTACCGGATAAGGCGCAGCGGTCGG
GCTGAACGGGGGGTTCGTGCACACAGCCCAGCTTGGAGCGAACGACCTACACCGAACTGAGATACCTACA
GCGTGAGCTATGAGAAAGCGCCACGCTTCCCGAAGGGAGAAAGGCGGACAGGTATCCGGTAAGCGGCAGG
GTCGGAACAGGAGAGCGCACGAGGGAGCTTCCAGGGGGAAACGCCTGGTATCTTTATAGTCCTGTCGGGT
TTCGCCACCTCTGACTTGAGCGTCGATTTTTGTGATGCTCGTCAGGGGGGCGGAGCCTATGGAAAAACGC
CAGCAACGCGGCCTTTTTACGGTTCCTGGCCTTTTGCTGGCCTTTTGCTCACATGTTCTTTCCTGCGTTA
TCCCCTGATTCTGTGGATAACCGTATTACCGCCATGCATTAGTTATTAATAGTAATCAATTACGGGGTCA
TTAGTTCATAGCCCATATATGGAGTTCCGCGTTACATAACTTACGGTAAATGGCCCGCCTGGCTGACCGC
CCAACGACCCCCGCCCATTGACGTCAATAATGACGTATGTTCCCATAGTAACGCCAATAGGGACTTTCCA
TTGACGTCAATGGGTGGAGTATTTACGGTAAACTGCCCACTTGGCAGTACATCAAGTGTATCATATGCCA
AGTACGCCCCCTATTGACGTCAATGACGGTAAATGGCCCGCCTGGCATTATGCCCAGTACATGACCTTAT
GGGACTTTCCTACTTGGCAGTACATCTACGTATTAGTCATCGCTATTACCATG
Features (pLannotate 1.2.2; 16 found; start..end, strand, type, name):
      1..204     +  promoter       CMV promoter: human cytomegalovirus (CMV) immediate early promoter
    227..270     +  misc_feature   MCS (fragment): multiple cloning site
    271..2001    +  CDS            MSN: MOES_HUMAN - Experimental evidence at protein level: Swiss-Prot protein existence level 1. Ezrin-radixin-moesin (ERM) family protein that connects the actin cytoskeleton to the plasma membrane and thereby regulates the structure and function of specific domains of the cell cortex. Tethers actin filaments by oscillating between a resting and an activated state providing transient interactions between moesin and the actin cytoskeleton (PubMed:10212266). Once phosphorylated on its C-terminal threonine, moesin is activated leading to interaction with F-actin and cytoskeletal rearrangement (PubMed:
   2004..2036    +  misc_feature   MCS (fragment): multiple cloning site
   2044..2763    +  CDS            EGFP: the original enhanced GFP (Yang et al., 1996) mammalian codon-optimized
   2780..2863    +  CDS            large T antigen (fragment): large T antigen from SV40 (simian virus 40)
   2886..3007    +  polyA_signal   SV40 poly(A) signal: SV40 polyadenylation signal
   3041..3469    -  rep_origin     f1 ori (sequence partly withheld): f1 bacteriophage origin of replication; arrow indicates direction of (+) strand synthesis
   3496..3600    +  promoter       AmpR promoter: bla
   3602..3959    +  promoter       SV40 promoter: SV40 enhancer and early promoter
   3994..4788    +  CDS            NeoR/KanR: aminoglycoside phosphotransferase from Tn5; aph(3')-II (or nptII); confers resistance to neomycin, kanamycin, and G418 (Geneticin®)
   4809..4961    +  CDS            ble (fragment): BLE_KLEPN - Experimental evidence at protein level: Swiss-Prot protein existence level 1. Binding protein with a strong affinity to the bleomycin family of antibiotics. Binds to CL990; an antimitotic-antibiotic compound. From Klebsiella pneumoniae.
   5020..5067    +  polyA_signal   HSV TK poly(A) signal: herpes simplex virus thymidine kinase polyadenylation signal (Cole and Stacy, 1985)
   5158..5174    -  polyA_signal   bGH poly(A) signal (fragment): bovine growth hormone polyadenylation signal
   5396..5984    +  rep_origin     ori: high-copy-number ColE1/pMB1/pBR322/pUC origin of replication
   6159..6462    +  enhancer       CMV enhancer: human cytomegalovirus immediate early enhancer
