[The description below was written by a language model from this plasmid's Addgene catalogue record and pLannotate feature annotations shown in this document.]
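Description:
pHJ322 is a mammalian expression plasmid built on the pEGFP-N1 backbone that encodes human moesin (MSN), an ezrin-radixin-moesin (ERM) family protein linking the actin cytoskeleton to the plasma membrane, fused at its C terminus to EGFP. The 1,731 bp moesin coding sequence was inserted between the EcoRI and SalI sites of the multiple cloning site, both of which are retained. It sits in frame upstream of the backbone's mammalian codon-optimized EGFP. Transcription is driven by the human cytomegalovirus immediate early enhancer and promoter and terminated by the SV40 polyadenylation signal. The insert carries a threonine-to-aspartate substitution at residue 558. This is the C-terminal threonine whose phosphorylation activates moesin and promotes F-actin binding, so the acidic replacement is generally understood as a phosphomimetic change, although the record itself lists only the mutation.

The plasmid replicates in E. coli from a high-copy ColE1/pUC-type origin and also carries an f1 phage origin. A single NeoR/KanR cassette (Tn5 aminoglycoside phosphotransferase) serves both hosts. A bacterial bla-type promoter provides kanamycin resistance in bacteria, and the SV40 enhancer/early promoter with the HSV TK polyadenylation signal provides G418 selection in mammalian cells. The short large T antigen, ble and bGH poly(A) fragments in the annotation are partial matches and probably not functional elements. The sequenced record of 6,462 nt agrees with the stated backbone and insert sizes. The associated publication concerns the release of ERM proteins from the lymphocyte membrane after phospholipase C-mediated PIP2 hydrolysis. This fits use of the construct for live-cell imaging of the localization of a constitutively "phosphorylated-like" moesin.
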