Addgene plasmid #20677: pHJ322
Depositing lab: Stephen Shaw. Depositing organization: National Cancer Institute (NCI). Publication: Phospholipase C-mediated hydrolysis of PIP2 releases ERM proteins from lymphocyte membrane. Hao JJ, Liu Y, Kruhlak M, Debell KE, Rellahan BL, Shaw S. J Cell Biol. 2009 Feb 9. 184(3):451-62. 10.1083/jcb.200807047 PubMed 19204146.
Backbone
  Vector backbone: pEGFP-N1
  Backbone size w/o insert (bp): 4700
  Vector type: Mammalian Expression
  Selectable markers: Neomycin (select with G418)
Growth in bacteria
  Bacterial resistance: Kanamycin, 50 μg/mL
  Growth temperature: 37°C
  Growth strain: DH5alpha
  Growth instructions: DH5a
  Copy number: High Copy
Gene/Insert
  Gene/Insert name: Moesin (alt name: MSN)
  Species: H. sapiens (human)
  Insert size (bp): 1731
  Mutation: Changed Thr 558 to Asp
  GenBank ID: NM_002444
  Entrez Gene: MSN (a.k.a. HEL70, IMD50)
  Tag / fusion protein: GFP (C terminal on backbone)
  Cloning method: Restriction Enzyme; 5′ cloning site EcoRI (not destroyed); 3′ cloning site SalI (not destroyed)
  Sequencing primers: 5′ GTGCATAAGTCTGGCTAC; 3′ GATGAGCAGGATGAGAAT
Terms and licenses: Academic/Nonprofit Terms; Industry Terms: Not Available to Industry
How to cite: pHJ322 was a gift from Stephen Shaw (Addgene plasmid # 20677 ; http://n2t.net/addgene:20677 ; RRID:Addgene_20677)
