>Addgene plasmid #20677 | pHJ322 | addgene partial sequence | sequence record 26195 | 20677 with EGFP-N
GCTCCTCGCCCTTGCTCACCATGGTGGCGACCGGTGGATCCCGGGCCCGCGGTACCGTCGACGGCATAGA
CTCAAATTCGTCAATGCGCTGCTTGGTGTTGCCCTGCCGGATCTGGCGCAGGTCCTTGTATTTGTCTCGG
CCCAGTCGCATGTTCTCAGCATGGATCATGTCATTGGCAGTCTTCTTGGACTCATCTCTGGCATTGGCCA
GCTCCGAAGTGAGGGCCTTCAGGTGCTTCTGCACACGCTCATTCTTCTCTGCCTCAGTGGTACGTTCCTC
CTCACTGCGGTCCTTGGCCATAGCATCAGCCCGTAGGTCAGCACTAGCCTCTGCCCCATTCTCATCCTGC
TCATCCTGCTCATTCTCAGCAGGCTCTGCCACATGAGGTGTACTCATGGCAGTCTTCAGCTCAGCACGGG
TCTTCTCCAAGTCTTCCTGTACCATCTGGGCCTTCTGCTGCCACTCCACAGCCTCACTCTCCTTCTTCTG
TCGGGCCATCTCCAGCTGGGAGATTCGAGCTGTCAGCTCTGCCATTTCCAAGGCCAGCTGTTCCTGAGTC
TTTTTCTGGTCCCGGGAGGCCTGCAGCAAGGCCTCCTTGGCCTCTTCAGCTTCTTGACGCTCCTTGGCCA
GCTTTTCAGCCTCGCTCTGGGCACGCTTCCGTTCCTGCTCAAGTTCCAGAGCCCTACGGGTCTG
